Addgene plasmid #211099: pBiT3.1-N_FBXW7:1-707
Purpose: Mammalian expression of full-length human FBXW7. N-terminal HiBiT tag.
Depositing lab: Cheryl Arrowsmith. Publication: A Target Class Ligandability Evaluation of WD40 Repeat-Containing Proteins. Ackloo S, Li F, Szewczyk M, Seitova A, Loppnau P, Zeng H, Xu J, Ahmad S, Arnautova YA, Baghaie AJ, Beldar S, Bolotokova A, Centrella PA, Chau I, Clark MA, Cuozzo JW, Dehghani-Tafti S, Disch JS, Dong A, Dumas A, Feng JA, Ghiabi P, Gibson E, Gilmer J, Goldman B, Green SR, Guie MA, Guilinger JP, Harms N, Herasymenko O, Houliston S, Hutchinson A, Kearnes S, Keefe AD, Kimani SW, Kramer T, Kutera M, Kwak HA, Lento C, Li Y, Liu J, Loup J, Machado RAC, Mulhern CJ, Perveen S, Righetto GL, Riley P, Shrestha S, Sigel EA, Silva M, Sintchak MD, Slakman BL, Taylor RD, Thompson J, Torng W, Underkoffler C, von Rechenberg M, Walsh RT, Watson I, Wilson DJ, Wolf E, Yadav M, Yazdi AK, Zhang J, Zhang Y, Santhakumar V, Edwards AM, Barsyte-Lovejoy D, Schapira M, Brown PJ, Halabelian L, Arrowsmith CH. J Med Chem. 2025 Jan 23;68(2):1092-1112. doi: 10.1021/acs.jmedchem.4c02010. Epub 2024 Nov 4. PubMed 39495097.
Backbone
  Vector backbone: pBiT3.1-N
  Backbone manufacturer: Promega
  Vector type: Mammalian Expression
  Selectable markers: Neomycin (select with G418)
Growth in bacteria
  Bacterial resistance: Kanamycin, 50 μg/mL
  Growth temperature: 37°C
  Growth strain: DH5alpha
  Copy number: High Copy
Gene/Insert
  Gene/Insert name: FBXW7:M1-K707
  Species: H. sapiens (human)
  Insert size (bp): 2121
  Mutation: wild type
  Entrez Gene: FBXW7 (a.k.a. AGO, CDC4, DEDHIL, FBW6, FBW7, FBX30, FBXO30, FBXW6, SEL-10, SEL10, hAgo, hCdc4)
  Promoter: CMV
  Tag / fusion protein: MVSGWRLFKKISGSSGGSSG (N terminal on insert)
  Cloning method: Ligation Independent Cloning
  Sequencing primers: 5′ T7; 3′ TTGCTCAGCGGTGGCAGCAG
Resource information
  A portion of this plasmid was derived from a plasmid made by: Mammalian Gene Collection (BC117244)
Terms and licenses: Academic/Nonprofit Terms; Industry Terms: Not Available to Industry
Depositor comments: 5' Cloning Site: Xho1 (not destroyed), 3' Cloning Site: Xba1 (not destroyed).
How to cite: pBiT3.1-N_FBXW7:1-707 was a gift from Cheryl Arrowsmith (Addgene plasmid # 211099 ; http://n2t.net/addgene:211099 ; RRID:Addgene_211099)
