[The description below was written by a language model from this plasmid's Addgene catalogue record and pLannotate feature annotations shown in this document.]
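Description:
pBiT3.1-N_FBXW7:1-707 is a mammalian expression plasmid built on Promega's pBiT3.1-N backbone, carrying full-length wild-type human FBXW7 (residues M1–K707, a 2,121 bp insert derived from a Mammalian Gene Collection clone) fused at its N-terminus to the HiBiT peptide followed by a short glycine/serine linker. Transcription is driven by the CMV immediate-early enhancer and promoter, followed by a chimeric β-globin/immunoglobulin intron that generally improves mRNA processing and expression, and terminates at an SV40 polyadenylation signal. A T7 promoter sits just upstream of the coding region, where it serves as a sequencing primer site and could support in vitro transcription. The insert was introduced by ligation-independent cloning between XhoI and XbaI sites, which are retained.

In bacteria the plasmid replicates at high copy from a ColE1/pUC-type origin and is selected with kanamycin through the neo (nptII) gene under the bacterial EM7 promoter. The catalogue lists neomycin/G418 as the mammalian selectable marker. However, the feature table from the 6,405 nt sequenced record shows only the EM7 promoter directly upstream of neo, preceded by a single loxP site. It also annotates a separate blasticidin S deaminase cassette driven by the SV40 early promoter with a synthetic poly(A) signal, which the catalogue does not mention, so which marker works in mammalian cells should be checked against the sequence.

HiBiT is a small peptide that complements the LgBiT fragment to reconstitute NanoLuc luciferase, allowing luminescent quantification of the tagged protein. FBXW7 is a WD40-repeat F-box protein, and the plasmid was deposited with a study of the ligandability of WD40-repeat proteins. This suggests use in cellular assays that monitor FBXW7 levels or ligand engagement, though the record does not name a specific assay.
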