Features (pLannotate 1.2.2; 17 found; start..end, strand, type, name):
     24..105     -  polyA_signal   SV40 poly(A) signal: SV40 polyadenylation signal
    128..211     -  CDS            large T antigen (fragment): large T antigen from SV40 (simian virus 40)
    276..641     +  enhancer       CMV enhancer: human cytomegalovirus immediate early enhancer
    643..842     +  promoter       CMV promoter: human cytomegalovirus (CMV) immediate early promoter
    981..1113    +  intron         chimeric intron: chimera between introns from human β-globin and immunoglobulin heavy chain genes
   1157..1175    +  promoter       T7 promoter: promoter for bacteriophage T7 RNA polymerase
   1250..3370    +  CDS            FBXW7: FBXW7_HUMAN - Also known as FBW7 From Homo sapiens (Human).
   3401..3419    +  misc_feature   MCS (fragment): pUC18/19 multiple cloning site
   3468..3589    -  polyA_signal   SV40 poly(A) signal: SV40 polyadenylation signal
   3612..3680    -  CDS            large T antigen (fragment): large T antigen from SV40 (simian virus 40)
   3704..3737    +  protein_bind   loxP: Cre-mediated recombination occurs in the 8-bp core sequence (GCATACAT). Cre recombinase
   3747..3794    +  promoter       EM7 promoter: synthetic bacterial promoter&nbsp
   3826..4617    +  CDS            neo: KKA2_KLEPN - Also known as kan, nptII. Experimental evidence at protein level: Swiss-Prot protein existence level 1. Resistance to kanamycin, neomycin, paromomycin, ribostamycin, butirosin and gentamicin B. From Klebsiella pneumoniae.
   4778..5366    -  rep_origin     ori: high-copy-number ColE1/pMB1/pBR322/pUC origin of replication
   5492..5540    -  polyA_signal   poly(A) signal: synthetic polyadenylation signal
   5564..5962    -  CDS            BSD: blasticidin S deaminase; Aspergillus terreus BSD; confers resistance to blasticidin
   5993..6350    -  promoter       SV40 promoter: SV40 enhancer and early promoter
>Addgene plasmid #211099 | pBiT3.1-N_FBXW7:1-707 | addgene full sequence | sequence record 425983 | Addgene NGS Result
AAGACGCGTTAATTAAGACGTCGGCAGTGAAAAAAATGCTTTATTTGTGAAATTTGTGATGCTATTGCTT
TATTTGTAACCATTATAAGCTGCAATAAACAAGTTAACAACAACAATTGCATTCATTTTATGTTTCAGGT
TCAGGGGGAGGTGTGGGAGGTTTTTTAAAGCAAGTAAAACCTCTACAAATGTGGTATGGCTGATTATGAT
CCGCGGCCGCAATACGTCGACGTTATCAGCTGACTTCGTACGAGAGCCTAGGATTATGGCGCGCCACTAG
TTATTAATAGTAATCAATTACGGGGTCATTAGTTCATAGCCCATATATGGAGTTCCGCGTTACATAACTT
ACGGTAAATGGCCCGCCTGGCTGACCGCCCAACGACCCCCGCCCATTGACGTCAATAATGACGTATGTTC
CCATAGTAACGCCAATAGGGACTTTCCATTGACGTCAATGGGTGGAGTATTTACGGTAAACTGCCCACTT
GGCAGTACATCAAGTGTATCATATGCCAAGTCCGCCCCCTATTGACGTCAATGACGGTAAATGGCCCGCC
TGGCATTATGCCCAGTACATGACCTTACGGGACTTTCCTACTTGGCAGTACATCTACGTATTAGTCATCG
CTATTACCATGGTGATGCGGTTTTGGCAGTACACCAATGGGCGTGGATAGCGGTTTGACTCACGGGGATT
TCCAAGTCTCCACCCCATTGACGTCAATGGGAGTTTGTTTTGGCACCAAAATCAACGGGACTTTCCAAAA
TGTCGTAATAACCCCGCCCCGTTGACGCAAATGGGCGGTAGGCGTGTACGGTGGGAGGTCTATATAAGCA
GAGCTGGTTTAGTGAACCGTCAGATCACTAGAATCTTTATTGCGGTAGTTTATCACAGTTAAATTGCTAA
CGCAGTCAGTGCTTCTGACACAACAGTCTCGAACTTAAGCTGCAGAAGTTGGTCGTGAGGCACTGGGCAG
GTAAGTATCAAGGTTACAAGACAGGTTTAAGGAGACCAATAGAAACTGGGCTTGTCGAGACAGAGAAGAC
TCTTGCGTTTCTGATAGGCACCTATTGGTCTTACTGACATCCACTTTGCCTTTCTCTCCACAGGTGTCCA
CTCCCAGTTCAATTACAGCTCTTAAGGCTAGAGTATTAATACGACTCACTATAGGGGTTAGCGATCGCCA
TGGTGAGCGGCTGGCGGCTGTTCAAGAAGATTAGCGGGAGCTCCGGTGGCTCGAGCGGTATGAATCAGGA
ACTGCTCTCTGTGGGCAGCAAAAGACGACGAACTGGAGGCTCTCTGAGAGGTAACCCTTCCTCAAGCCAG
GTAGATGAAGAACAGATGAATCGTGTGGTAGAGGAGGAACAGCAACAGCAACTCAGACAACAAGAGGAGG
AGCACACTGCAAGGAATGGTGAAGTTGTTGGAGTAGAACCTAGACCTGGAGGCCAAAATGATTCCCAGCA
AGGACAGTTGGAAGAAAACAATAATAGATTTATTTCGGTAGATGAGGACTCCTCAGGAAACCAAGAAGAA
CAAGAGGAAGATGAAGAACATGCTGGTGAACAAGATGAGGAGGATGAGGAGGAGGAGGAGATGGACCAGG
AGAGTGACGATTTTGATCAGTCTGATGATAGTAGCAGAGAAGATGAACATACACATACTAACAGTGTCAC
GAACTCCAGTAGTATTGTGGACCTGCCCGTTCACCAACTCTCCTCCCCATTCTATACAAAAACAACAAAA
ATGAAAAGAAAGTTGGACCATGGTTCTGAGGTCCGCTCTTTTTCTTTGGGAAAGAAACCATGCAAAGTCT
CAGAATATACAAGTACCACTGGGCTTGTACCATGTTCAGCAACACCAACAACTTTTGGGGACCTCAGAGC
AGCCAATGGCCAAGGGCAACAACGACGCCGAATTACATCTGTCCAGCCACCTACAGGCCTCCAGGAATGG
CTAAAAATGTTTCAGAGCTGGAGTGGACCAGAGAAATTGCTTGCTTTAGATGAACTCATTGATAGTTGTG
AACCAACACAAGTAAAACATATGATGCAAGTGATAGAACCCCAGTTTCAACGAGACTTCATTTCATTGCT
CCCTAAAGAGTTGGCACTCTATGTGCTTTCATTCCTGGAACCCAAAGACCTGCTACAAGCAGCTCAGACA
TGTCGCTACTGGAGAATTTTGGCTGAAGACAACCTTCTCTGGAGAGAGAAATGCAAAGAAGAGGGGATTG
ATGAACCATTGCACATCAAGAGAAGAAAAGTAATAAAACCAGGTTTCATACACAGTCCATGGAAAAGTGC
ATACATCAGACAGCACAGAATTGATACTAACTGGAGGCGAGGAGAACTCAAATCTCCTAAGGTGCTGAAA
GGACATGATGATCATGTGATCACATGCTTACAGTTTTGTGGTAACCGAATAGTTAGTGGTTCTGATGACA
ACACTTTAAAAGTTTGGTCAGCAGTCACAGGCAAATGTCTGAGAACATTAGTGGGACATACAGGTGGAGT
ATGGTCATCACAAATGAGAGACAACATCATCATTAGTGGATCTACAGATCGGACACTCAAAGTGTGGAAT
GCAGAGACTGGAGAATGTATACACACCTTATATGGGCATACTTCCACTGTGCGTTGTATGCATCTTCATG
AAAAAAGAGTTGTTAGCGGTTCTCGAGATGCCACTCTTAGGGTTTGGGATATTGAGACAGGCCAGTGTTT
ACATGTTTTGATGGGTCATGTTGCAGCAGTCCGCTGTGTTCAATATGATGGCAGGAGGGTTGTTAGTGGA
GCATATGATTTTATGGTAAAGGTGTGGGATCCAGAGACTGAAACCTGTCTACACACGTTGCAGGGGCATA
CTAATAGAGTCTATTCATTACAGTTTGATGGTATCCATGTGGTGAGTGGATCTCTTGATACATCAATCCG
TGTTTGGGATGTGGAGACAGGGAATTGCATTCACACGTTAACAGGGCACCAGTCGTTAACAAGTGGAATG
GAACTCAAAGACAATATTCTTGTCTCTGGGAATGCAGATTCTACAGTTAAAATCTGGGATATCAAAACAG
GACAGTGTTTACAAACATTGCAAGGTCCCAACAAGCATCAGAGTGCTGTGACCTGTTTACAGTTCAACAA
GAACTTTGTAATTACCAGCTCAGATGATGGAACTGTAAAACTATGGGACTTGAAAACGGGTGAATTTATT
CGAAACCTAGTCACATTGGAGAGTGGGGGGAGTGGGGGAGTTGTGTGGCGGATCAGAGCCTCAAACACAA
AGCTGGTGTGTGCAGTTGGGAGTCGGAATGGGACTGAAGAAACCAAGCTGCTGGTGCTGGACTTTGATGT
GGACATGAAGTAATCTAGAGGTCAAGCTTCGGGGGTTTAAACCTGCAGGCATGCAAGCTGATTTGGCTGC
TGCCACCGCTGAGCAAGGCCGCTTCGAGCAGACATGATAAGATACATTGATGAGTTTGGACAAACCACAA
CTAGAATGCAGTGAAAAAAATGCTTTATTTGTGAAATTTGTGATGCTATTGCTTTATTTGTAACCATTAT
AAGCTGCAATAAACAAGTTAACAACAACAATTGCATTCATTTTATGTTTCAGGTTCAGGGGGAGATGTGG
GAGGTTTTTTTAAGCAAGTAAAACCTCTACAAATGTGGTAAAATCTTAATTAAGACTTCTAATATAACTT
CGTATAGCATACATTATACGAAGTTATGGTTCCACTGTTGACAATTAATCATCGGCATAGTATATCGGCA
TAGTATAATACGACAAGGTGAGGAACTAAACCCAGGAGGCAGATCATGATTGAACAAGATGGATTGCACG
CAGGTTCTCCGGCCGCTTGGGTGGAGAGGCTATTCGGCTATGACTGGGCACAACAGACAATCGGCTGCTC
TGATGCCGCCGTGTTCCGGCTGTCAGCGCAGGGGCGCCCGGTTCTTTTTGTCAAGACCGACCTGTCCGGT
GCCCTGAATGAACTGCAGGACGAGGCAGCGCGGCTATCGTGGCTGGCCACGACGGGCGTTCCTTGCGCAG
CTGTGCTCGACGTTGTCACTGAAGCGGGAAGGGACTGGCTGCTATTGGGCGAAGTGCCGGGGCAGGATCT
CCTGTCATCTCACCTTGCTCCTGCCGAGAAAGTATCCATCATGGCTGATGCAATGCGGCGGCTGCATACG
CTTGATCCGGCTACCTGCCCATTCGACCACCAAGCGAAACATCGCATCGAGCGAGCACGTACTCGGATGG
AAGCCGGTCTTGTCGATCAGGATGATCTGGACGAAGAGCATCAGGGGCTCGCGCCAGCCGAACTGTTCGC
CAGGCTCAAGGCGCGCATGCCCGACGGCGAGGATCTCGTCGTGACCCATGGCGATGCCTGCTTGCCGAAT
ATCATGGTGGAAAATGGCCGCTTTTCTGGATTCATCGACTGTGGCCGGCTGGGTGTGGCGGACCGCTATC
AGGACATAGCGTTGGCTACCCGTGATATTGCTGAAGAGCTTGGCGGCGAATGGGCTGACCGCTTCCTCGT
GCTTTACGGTATCGCCGCTCCCGATTCGCAGCGCATCGCCTTCTATCGCCTTCTTGACGAGTTCTTCTGA
TTCGAAATGACCGACCAAGCGACGCCCAACCGGTATCAGCTCACTCAAAGGCGGTAATACGGTTATCCAC
AGAATCAGGGGATAACGCAGGAAAGAACATGTGAGCAAAAGGCCAGCAAAAGGCCAGGAACCGTAAAAAG
GCCGCGTTGCTGGCGTTTTTCCATAGGCTCCGCCCCCCTGACGAGCATCACAAAAATCGACGCTCAAGTC
AGAGGTGGCGAAACCCGACAGGACTATAAAGATACCAGGCGTTTCCCCCTGGAAGCTCCCTCGTGCGCTC
TCCTGTTCCGACCCTGCCGCTTACCGGATACCTGTCCGCCTTTCTCCCTTCGGGAAGCGTGGCGCTTTCT
CATAGCTCACGCTGTAGGTATCTCAGTTCGGTGTAGGTCGTTCGCTCCAAGCTGGGCTGTGTGCACGAAC
CCCCCGTTCAGCCCGACCGCTGCGCCTTATCCGGTAACTATCGTCTTGAGTCCAACCCGGTAAGACACGA
CTTATCGCCACTGGCAGCAGCCACTGGTAACAGGATTAGCAGAGCGAGGTATGTAGGCGGTGCTACAGAG
TTCTTGAAGTGGTGGCCTAACTACGGCTACACTAGAAGGACAGTATTTGGTATCTGCGCTCTGCTGAAGC
CAGTTACCTTCGGAAAAAGAGTTGGTAGCTCTTGATCCGGCAAACAAACCACCGCTGGTAGCGGTGGTTT
TTTTGTTTGCAAGCAGCAGATTACGCGCAGAAAAAAAGGATTTCAAGAAGATCCTTTGATCTTTTCTACG
GGGTCTGACGCTCAGTGGAACGAAAACTCACGTTAAGGGATTTTGGTCATGAGATTATCAAAAAGGATCT
TCACCTAGATCCTTTTATAGTCCGGAATCGTCACACAAAAAACCAACACACAGATGTAATGAAAATAAAG
ATATTTTATTGCGGCCATCGTGATGGCTAGAGTTTAGCCCTCCCACACATAACCAGAGGGCAGCAATTCA
CGAATCCCAACTGCCGTCGGCTGTCCATCACTGTCCTTCACTATGGCTTTGATCCCAGGATGCAGATCGA
GAAGCACCTGTCGGCACCGTCCGCAGGGGCTCAAGATGCCCCTGTTCTCATTTCCGATCGCGACGATACA
AGTCAGGTTGCCAGCTGCCGCAGCAGCAGCAGTGCCCAGCACCACGAGTTCTGCACAAGGTCCCCCAGTA
AAATGATATACATTGACACCAGTGAAGATGCGGCCGTCGCTAGAGAGAGCTGCGCTGGCGACGCTGTAGT
CTTCAGAGATGGGGATGCTGTTGATTGTAGCCGTTGCTCTTTCAATGAGGGTGGATTCTTCTTGAGACAA
AGGCTTGGCCATGGTGGCGCTAGTGTCAGAAGAATCGAGCTTTTTGCAAAAGCCTAGGCCTCCAAAAAAG
CCTCCTCACTACTTCTGGAATAGCTCAGAGGCCGAGGCGGCCTCGGCCTCTGCATAAATAAAAAAAATTA
GTCAGCCATGGGGCGGAGAATGGGCGGAACTGGGCGGAGTTAGGGGCGGGATGGGCGGAGTTAGGGGCGG
GACTATGGTTGCTGACTAATTGAGATGCATGCTTTGCATACTTCTGCCTGCTGGGGAGCCTGGGGACTTT
CCACACCTGGTTGCTGACTAATTGAGATGCATGCTTTGCATACTTCTGCCTGCTGGGGAGCCTGGGGACT
TTCCACACCCTAACTGACACACATTCCACAGCTGGTTCTTTCCGCCTCAGAAGGTACCTAACCAAGTTCC
TCTTTCAGAGGTTATTTCAGGCCATGGTGCTGCGC
