>Addgene plasmid #211099 | pBiT3.1-N_FBXW7:1-707 | depositor partial sequence | sequence record 411678 | Insert sequence
ATGAATCAGGAACTGCTCTCTGTGGGCAGCAAAAGACGACGAACTGGAGGCTCTCTGAGAGGTAACCCTT
CCTCAAGCCAGGTAGATGAAGAACAGATGAATCGTGTGGTAGAGGAGGAACAGCAACAGCAACTCAGACA
ACAAGAGGAGGAGCACACTGCAAGGAATGGTGAAGTTGTTGGAGTAGAACCTAGACCTGGAGGCCAAAAT
GATTCCCAGCAAGGACAGTTGGAAGAAAACAATAATAGATTTATTTCGGTAGATGAGGACTCCTCAGGAA
ACCAAGAAGAACAAGAGGAAGATGAAGAACATGCTGGTGAACAAGATGAGGAGGATGAGGAGGAGGAGGA
GATGGACCAGGAGAGTGACGATTTTGATCAGTCTGATGATAGTAGCAGAGAAGATGAACATACACATACT
AACAGTGTCACGAACTCCAGTAGTATTGTGGACCTGCCCGTTCACCAACTCTCCTCCCCATTCTATACAA
AAACAACAAAAATGAAAAGAAAGTTGGACCATGGTTCTGAGGTCCGCTCTTTTTCTTTGGGAAAGAAACC
ATGCAAAGTCTCAGAATATACAAGTACCACTGGGCTTGTACCATGTTCAGCAACACCAACAACTTTTGGG
GACCTCAGAGCAGCCAATGGCCAAGGGCAACAACGACGCCGAATTACATCTGTCCAGCCACCTACAGGCC
TCCAGGAATGGCTAAAAATGTTTCAGAGCTGGAGTGGACCAGAGAAATTGCTTGCTTTAGATGAACTCAT
TGATAGTTGTGAACCAACACAAGTAAAACATATGATGCAAGTGATAGAACCCCAGTTTCAACGAGACTTC
ATTTCATTGCTCCCTAAAGAGTTGGCACTCTATGTGCTTTCATTCCTGGAACCCAAAGACCTGCTACAAG
CAGCTCAGACATGTCGCTACTGGAGAATTTTGGCTGAAGACAACCTTCTCTGGAGAGAGAAATGCAAAGA
AGAGGGGATTGATGAACCATTGCACATCAAGAGAAGAAAAGTAATAAAACCAGGTTTCATACACAGTCCA
TGGAAAAGTGCATACATCAGACAGCACAGAATTGATACTAACTGGAGGCGAGGAGAACTCAAATCTCCTA
AGGTGCTGAAAGGACATGATGATCATGTGATCACATGCTTACAGTTTTGTGGTAACCGAATAGTTAGTGG
TTCTGATGACAACACTTTAAAAGTTTGGTCAGCAGTCACAGGCAAATGTCTGAGAACATTAGTGGGACAT
ACAGGTGGAGTATGGTCATCACAAATGAGAGACAACATCATCATTAGTGGATCTACAGATCGGACACTCA
AAGTGTGGAATGCAGAGACTGGAGAATGTATACACACCTTATATGGGCATACTTCCACTGTGCGTTGTAT
GCATCTTCATGAAAAAAGAGTTGTTAGCGGTTCTCGAGATGCCACTCTTAGGGTTTGGGATATTGAGACA
GGCCAGTGTTTACATGTTTTGATGGGTCATGTTGCAGCAGTCCGCTGTGTTCAATATGATGGCAGGAGGG
TTGTTAGTGGAGCATATGATTTTATGGTAAAGGTGTGGGATCCAGAGACTGAAACCTGTCTACACACGTT
GCAGGGGCATACTAATAGAGTCTATTCATTACAGTTTGATGGTATCCATGTGGTGAGTGGATCTCTTGAT
ACATCAATCCGTGTTTGGGATGTGGAGACAGGGAATTGCATTCACACGTTAACAGGGCACCAGTCGTTAA
CAAGTGGAATGGAACTCAAAGACAATATTCTTGTCTCTGGGAATGCAGATTCTACAGTTAAAATCTGGGA
TATCAAAACAGGACAGTGTTTACAAACATTGCAAGGTCCCAACAAGCATCAGAGTGCTGTGACCTGTTTA
CAGTTCAACAAGAACTTTGTAATTACCAGCTCAGATGATGGAACTGTAAAACTATGGGACTTGAAAACGG
GTGAATTTATTCGAAACCTAGTCACATTGGAGAGTGGGGGGAGTGGGGGAGTTGTGTGGCGGATCAGAGC
CTCAAACACAAAGCTGGTGTGTGCAGTTGGGAGTCGGAATGGGACTGAAGAAACCAAGCTGCTGGTGCTG
GACTTTGATGTGGACATGAAG
